>Addgene plasmid #171248 | Flag-M4-AR-W741C-S81A | addgene full sequence | sequence record 336016 | Addgene NGS Result
CCATTCGCCATTCAGGCTGCGCAACTGTTGGGAAGGGCGATCGGTGCGGGCCTCTTCGCTATTACGCCAG
CTGGCGAAAGGGGGATGTGCTGCAAGGCGATTAAGTTGGGTAACGCCAGGGTTTTCCCAGTCACGACGTT
GTAAAACGACGGCCAGTGCCAAGCTGATCTATACATTGAATCAATATTGGCAATTAGCCATATTAGTCAT
TGGTTATATAGCATAAATCAATATTGGCTATTGGCCATTGCATACGTTGTATCTATATCATAATATGTAC
ATTTATATTGGCTCATGTCCAATATGACCGCCATGTTGACATTGATTATTGACTAGTTATTAATAGTAAT
CAATTACGGGGTCATTAGTTCATAGCCCATATATGGAGTTCCGCGTTACATAACTTACGGTAAATGGCCC
GCCTGGCTGACCGCCCAACGACCCCCGCCCATTGACGTCAATAATGACGTATGTTCCCATAGTAACGCCA
ATAGGGACTTTCCATTGACGTCAATGGGTGGAGTATTTACGGTAAACTGCCCACTTGGCAGTACATCAAG
TGTATCATATGCCAAGTCCGCCCCCTATTGACGTCAATGACGGTAAATGGCCCGCCTGGCATTATGCCCA
GTACATGACCTTACGGGACTTTCCTACTTGGCAGTACATCTACGTATTAGTCATCGCTATTACCATGGTG
ATGCGGTTTTGGCAGTACACCAATGGGCGTGGATAGCGGTTTGACTCACGGGGATTTCCAAGTCTCCACC
CCATTGACGTCAATGGGAGTTTGTTTTGGCACCAAAATCAACGGGACTTTCCAAAATGTCGTAATAACCC
CGCCCCGTTGACGCAAATGGGCGGTAGGCGTGTACGGTGGGAGGTCTATATAAGCAGAGCTCGTTTAGTG
AACCGTCAGAATTAACCATGGACTACAAAGACCATGACGGTGATTATAAAGATCATGACATCGATTACAA
GGATGACGATGACAAGCTTCCGCGGGGATCCATGGAAGTGCAGTTAGGGCTGGGAAGGGTCTACCCTCGG
CCGCCGTCCAAGACCTACCGAGGAGCTTTCCAGAATCTGTTCCAGAGCGTGCGCGAAGTGATCCAGAACC
CGGGCCCCAGGCACCCAGAGGCCGCGAGCGCAGCACCTCCCGGCGCCAGTTTGCTGCTGCTGCAGCAGCA
GCAGCAGCAGCAGCAGCAGCAGCAGCAGCAGCAGCAGCAGCAGCAGCAGCAGCAGCAAGAGACTGCCCCC
AGGCAGCAGCAGCAGCAGCAGGGTGAGGATGGTTCTCCCCAAGCCCATCGTAGAGGCCCCACAGGCTACC
TGGTCCTGGATGAGGAACAGCAACCTTCACAGCCGCAGTCGGCCCTGGAGTGCCACCCCGAGAGAGGTTG
CGTCCCAGAGCCTGGAGCCGCCGTGGCCGCCAGCAAGGGGCTGCCGCAGCAGCTGCCAGCACCTCCGGAC
GAGGATGACTCAGCTGCCCCATCCACGTTGTCCCTGCTGGGCCCCACTTTCCCCGGCTTAAGCAGCTGCT
CCGCTGACCTTAAAGACATCCTGAGCGAGGCCAGCACCATGCAACTCCTTCAGCAACAGCAGCAGGAAGC
AGTATCCGAAGGCAGCAGCAGCGGGAGAGCGAGGGAGGCCTCGGGGGCTCCCACTTCCTCCAAGGACAAT
TACTTAGGGGGCACTTCGACCATTTCTGACAACGCCAAGGAGTTGTGTAAGGCAGTGTCGGTGTCCATGG
GCCTGGGTGTGGAGGCGTTGGAGCATCTGAGTCCAGGGGAACAGCTTCGGGGGGATTGCATGTACGCCCC
ACTTTTGGGAGTTCCACCCGCTGTGCGTCCCACTCCTTGTGCCCCATTGGCCGAATGCAAAGGTTCTCTG
CTAGACGACAGCGCAGGCAAGAGCACTGAAGATACTGCTGAGTATTCCCCTTTCAAGGGAGGTTACACCA
AAGGGCTAGAAGGCGAGAGCCTAGGCTGCTCTGGCAGCGCTGCAGCAGGGAGCTCCGGGACACTTGAACT
GCCGTCTACCCTGTCTCTCTACAAGTCCGGAGCACTGGACGAGGCAGCTGCGTACCAGAGTCGCGACTAC
TACAACTTTCCACTGGCTCTGGCCGGACCGCCGCCCCCTCCGCCGCCTCCCCATCCCCACGCTCGCATCA
AGCTGGAGAACCCGCTGGACTACGGCAGCGCCTGGGCGGCTGCGGCGGCGCAGTGCCGCTATGGGGACCT
GGCGAGCCTGCATGGCGCGGGTGCAGCGGGACCCGGTTCTGGGTCACCCTCAGCCGCCGCTTCCTCATCC
TGGCACACTCTCTTCACAGCCGAAGAAGGCCAGTTGTATGGACCGTGTGGTGGTGGTGGGGGTGGTGGCG
GCGGCGGCGGCGGCGGCGGCGGCGGCGGCGGCGGCGGCGGCGGCGGCGAGGCGGGAGCTGTAGCCCCCTA
CGGCTACACTCGGCCCCCTCAGGGGCTGGCGGGCCAGGAAAGCGACTTCACCGCACCTGATGTGTGGTAC
CCTGGCGGCATGGTGAGCAGAGTGCCCTATCCCAGTCCCACTTGTGTCAAAAGCGAAATGGGCCCCTGGA
TGGATAGCTACTCCGGACCTTACGGGGACATGCGTTTGGAGACTGCCAGGGACCATGTTTTGCCCATTGA
CTATTACTTTCCACCCCAGAAGACCTGCCTGATCTGTGGAGATGAAGCTTCTGGGTGTCACTATGGAGCT
CTCACATGTGGAAGCTGCAAGGTCTTCTTCAAAAGAGCCGCTGAAGGGAAACAGAAGTACCTGTGCGCCA
GCAGAAATGATTGCACTATTGATAAATTCCGAAGGAAAAATTGTCCATCTTGTCGTCTTCGGAAATGTTA
TGAAGCAGGGATGACTCTGGGAGCCCGGAAGCTGAAGAAACTTGGTAATCTGAAACTACAGGAGGAAGGA
GAGGCTTCCAGCACCACCAGCCCCACTGAGGAGACAACCCAGAAGCTGACAGTGTCACACATTGAAGGCT
ATGAATGTCAGCCCATCTTTCTGAATGTCCTGGAAGCCATTGAGCCAGGTGTAGTGTGTGCTGGACACGA
CAACAACCAGCCCGACTCCTTTGCAGCCTTGCTCTCTAGCCTCAATGAACTGGGAGAGAGACAGCTTGTA
CACGTGGTCAAGTGGGCCAAGGCCTTGCCTGGCTTCCGCAACTTACACGTGGACGACCAGATGGCTGTCA
TTCAGTACTCCTGTATGGGGCTCATGGTGTTTGCCATGGGCTGGCGATCCTTCACCAATGTCAACTCCAG
GATGCTCTACTTCGCCCCTGATCTGGTTTTCAATGAGTACCGCATGCACAAGTCCCGGATGTACAGCCAG
TGTGTCCGAATGAGGCACCTCTCTCAAGAGTTTGGATGGCTCCAAATCACCCCCCAGGAATTCCTGTGCA
TGAAAGCACTGCTACTCTTCAGCATTATTCCAGTGGATGGGCTGAAAAATCAAAAATTCTTTGATGAACT
TCGAATGAACTACATCAAGGAACTCGATCGTATCATTGCATGCAAAAGAAAAAATCCCACATCCTGCTCA
AGACGCTTCTACCAGCTCACCAAGCTCCTGGACTCCGTGCAGCCTATTGCGAGAGAGCTGCATCAGTTCA
CTTTTGACCTGCTAATCAAGTCACACATGGTGAGCGTGGACTTTCCGGAAATGATGGCAGAGATCATCTC
TGTGCAAGTGCCCAAGATCCTTTCTGGGAAAGTCAAGCCCATCTATTTCCACACCCAGTGAAGCATTGGA
AACCCTATTTCCCCACCCCAGCTCATGCCCCCTTTCAGATGTCTTCTGCCTGTTATAACTCTGCACTACT
CCTCTGCAGTGCCTTGGGGAATTTCCTCTATTGATGTACAGTCTGTCATGAACATGTTCCTCAATTCTAT
TTGCTGGGCTTTTTTTTTCTCTTTCTCTCCTTTCTTTTTCTTCTTCCCTCCCTATCTAACCCTCCCATGG
CACCTTCAGACTTTGCTTCCCATTGTGGCTCCTATCTGTGTTTTGAATGGTGTTGTATGCCTTTATCCAG
CACAGTGGCGGCCGCGATTCCGGGTGGCATCCCTGTGACCCCTCCCCAGTGCCTCTCCTGGCCCTGGAAG
TTGCCACTCCAGTGCCCACCAGCCTTGTCCTAATAAAATTAAGTTGCATCATTTTGTCTGACTAGGTGTC
CTTCTATAATATTATGGGGTGGAGGGGGGTGGTATGGAGCAAGGGGCAAGTTGGGAAGACAACCTGTAGG
GCCTGCGGGGTCTATTGGGAACCAAGCTGGAGTGCAGTGGCACAATCTTGGCTCACTGCAATCTCCGCCT
CCTGGGTTCAAGCGATTCTCCTGCCTCAGCCTCCCGAGTTGTTGGGATTCCAGGCATGCATGACCAGGCT
CAGCTAATTTTTGTTTTTTTGGTAGAGACGGGGTTTCACCATATTGGCCAGGCTGGTCTCCAACTCCTAA
TCTCAGGTGATCTACCCACCTTGGCCTCCCAAATTGCTGGGATTACAGGCGTGAACCACTGCTCCCTTCC
CTGTCCTTCTGATTTTAAAATAACTATACCAGCAGGAGGACGTCCAGACACAGCATAGGCTACCTGGCCA
TGCCCAACCGGTGGGACATTTGAGTTGCTTGCTTGGCACTGTCCTCTCATGCGTTGGGTCCACTCAGTAG
ATGCCTGTTGAATTGGGTACGCGGCCAGCTTGGCTGTGGAATGTGTGTCAGTTAGGGTGTGGAAAGTCCC
CAGGCTCCCCAGCAGGCAGAAGTATGCAAAGCATGCATCTCAATTAGTCAGCAACCAGGTGTGGAAAGTC
CCCAGGCTCCCCAGCAGGCAGAAGTATGCAAAGCATGCATCTCAATTAGTCAGCAACCATAGTCCCGCCC
CTAACTCCGCCCATCCCGCCCCTAACTCCGCCCAGTTCCGCCCATTCTCCGCCCCATGGCTGACTAATTT
TTTTTATTTATGCAGAGGCCGAGGCCGCCTCGGCCTCTGAGCTATTCCAGAAGTAGTGAGGAGGCTTTTT
TGGAGGAATTGATCAGCTTGGGATCTGATCAAGAGACAGGATGAGGATCGTTTCGCATGATTGAACAAGA
TGGATTGCACGCAGGTTCTCCGGCCGCTTGGGTGGAGAGGCTATTCGGCTATGACTGGGCACAACAGACA
ATCGGCTGCTCTGATGCCGCCGTGTTCCGGCTGTCAGCGCAGGGGCGCCCGGTTCTTTTTGTCAAGACCG
ACCTGTCCGGTGCCCTGAATGAACTGCAGGACGAGGCAGCGCGGCTATCGTGGCTGGCCACGACGGGCGT
TCCTTGCGCAGCTGTGCTCGACGTTGTCACTGAAGCGGGAAGGGACTGGCTGCTATTGGGCGAAGTGCCG
GGGCAGGATCTCCTGTCATCTCACCTTGCTCCTGCCGAGAAAGTATCCATCATGGCTGATGCAATGCGGC
GGCTGCATACGCTTGATCCGGCTACCTGCCCATTCGACCACCAAGCGAAACATCGCATCGAGCGAGCACG
TACTCGGATGGAAGCCGGTCTTGTCGATCAGGATGATCTGGACGAAGAGCATCAGGGGCTCGCGCCAGCC
GAACTGTTCGCCAGGCTCAAGGCGCGCATGCCCGACGGCGAGGATCTCGTCGTGACCCATGGCGATGCCT
GCTTGCCGAATATCATGGTGGAAAATGGCCGCTTTTCTGGATTCATCGACTGTGGCCGGCTGGGTGTGGC
GGACCGCTATCAGGACATAGCGTTGGCTACCCGTGATATTGCTGAAGAGCTTGGCGGCGAATGGGCTGAC
CGCTTCCTCGTGCTTTACGGTATCGCCGCTCCCGATTCGCAGCGCATCGCCTTCTATCGCCTTCTTGACG
AGTTCTTCTGAGCGGGACTCTGGGGTTCGAAATGACCGACCAAGCGACGCCCAACCTGCCATCACGAGAT
TTCGATTCCACCGCCGCCTTCTATGAAAGGTTGGGCTTCGGAATCGTTTTCCGGGACGCCGGCTGGATGA
TCCTCCAGCGCGGGGATCTCATGCTGGAGTTCTTCGCCCACCTCGGGCTCGATCCCCTCGCGAGTTGGTT
CAGCTGCTGCCTGAGGCTGGACGACCTCGCGGAGTTCTACCGGCAGTGCAAATCCGTCGGCATCCAGGAA
ACCAGCAGCGGCTATCCGCGCATCCATGCCCCCGAACTGCAGGAGTGGGGAGGCACGATGGCCGCTTTGG
TCGACCCGGACGGGACGCTCCTGCGCCTGATACAGAACGAATTGCTTGCAGGCATCTCATGAGTGTGTCT
TCCCGTTTTCCGCCTGAGGTCACTGCGTGGATGGAGCGCTGGCGCCTGCTGCGCGACGGCGAGCTGCTCA
CCACCCACTCGCCAAGCTGGAACCGTAAAAAGGCCGCGTTGCTGGCGTTTTTCCATAGGCTCCGCCGATC
ATAATCAGCCATACCACATTTGTAGAGGTTTTACTTGCTTTAAAAAACCTCCCACACCTCCCCCTGAACC
TGAAACATAAAATGAATGCAATTGTTGTTGTTAACTTGTTTATTGCAGCTTATAATGGTTACAAATAAAG
CAATAGCATCACAAATTTCACAAATAAAGCATTTTTTTCACTGCATTCTAGTTGTGGTTTGTCCAAACTC
ATCAATGTATCTTATCATGTCTGGATCAATTCCCTATAGTGAGTCGTATTAAATTCGTAATCATGTCATA
GCTGTTTCCTGTGTGAAATTGTTATCCGCTCACAATTCCACACAACATACGAGCCGGAAGCATAAAGTGT
AAAGCCTGGGGTGCCTAATGAGTGAGCTAACTCACATTAATTGCGTTGCGCTCACTGCCCGCTTTCCAGT
CGGGAAACCTGTCGTGCCAGCTGCATTAATGAATCGGCCAACGCGCGGGGAGAGGCGGTTTGCGTATTGG
GCGCTCTTCCGCTTCCTCGCTCACTGACTCGCTGCGCTCGGTCGTTCGGCTGCGGCGAGCGGTATCAGCT
CACTCAAAGGCGGTAATACGGTTATCCACAGAATCAGGGGATAACGCAGGAAAGAACATGTGAGCAAAAG
GCCAGCAAAAGGCCAGGAACCGTAAAAAGGCCGCGTTGCTGGCGTTTTTCCATAGGCTCCGCCCCCCTGA
CGAGCATCACAAAAATCGACGCTCAAGTCAGAGGTGGCGAAACCCGACAGGACTATAAAGATACCAGGCG
TTTCCCCCTGGAAGCTCCCTCGTGCGCTCTCCTGTTCCGACCCTGCCGCTTACCGGATACCTGTCCGCCT
TTCTCCCTTCGGGAAGCGTGGCGCTTTCTCATAGCTCACGCTGTAGGTATCTCAGTTCGGTGTAGGTCGT
TCGCTCCAAGCTGGGCTGTGTGCACGAACCCCCCGTTCAGCCCGACCGCTGCGCCTTATCCGGTAACTAT
CGTCTTGAGTCCAACCCGGTAAGACACGACTTATCGCCACTGGCAGCAGCCACTGGTAACAGGATTAGCA
GAGCGAGGTATGTAGGCGGTGCTACAGAGTTCTTGAAGTGGTGGCCTAACTACGGCTACACTAGAAGAAC
AGTATTTGGTATCTGCGCTCTGCTGAAGCCAGTTACCTTCGGAAAAAGAGTTGGTAGCTCTTGATCCGGC
AAACAAACCACCGCTGGTAGCGGTGGTTTTTTTGTTTGCAAGCAGCAGATTACGCGCAGAAAAAAAGGAT
CTCAAGAAGATCCTTTGATCTTTTCTACGGGGTCTGACGCTCAGTGGAACGAAAACTCACGTTAAGGGAT
TTTGGTCATGAGATTATCAAAAAGGATCTTCACCTAGATCCTTTTAAATTAAAAATGAAGTTTTAAATCA
ATCTAAAGTATATATGAGTAAACTTGGTCTGACAGTTACCAATGCTTAATCAGTGAGGCACCTATCTCAG
CGATCTGTCTATTTCGTTCATCCATAGTTGCCTGACTCCCCGTCGTGTAGATAACTACGATACGGGAGGG
CTTACCATCTGGCCCCAGTGCTGCAATGATACCGCGAGACCCACGCTCACCGGCTCCAGATTTATCAGCA
ATAAACCAGCCAGCCGGAAGGGCCGAGCGCAGAAGTGGTCCTGCAACTTTATCCGCCTCCATCCAGTCTA
TTAATTGTTGCCGGGAAGCTAGAGTAAGTAGTTCGCCAGTTAATAGTTTGCGCAACGTTGTTGCCATTGC
TACAGGCATCGTGGTGTCACGCTCGTCGTTTGGTATGGCTTCATTCAGCTCCGGTTCCCAACGATCAAGG
CGAGTTACATGATCCCCCATGTTGTGCAAAAAAGCGGTTAGCTCCTTCGGTCCTCCGATCGTTGTCAGAA
GTAAGTTGGCCGCAGTGTTATCACTCATGGTTATGGCAGCACTGCATAATTCTCTTACTGTCATGCCATC
CGTAAGATGCTTTTCTGTGACTGGTGAGTACTCAACCAAGTCATTCTGAGAATAGTGTATGCGGCGACCG
AGTTGCTCTTGCCCGGCGTCAATACGGGATAATACCGCGCCACATAGCAGAACTTTAAAAGTGCTCATCA
TTGGAAAACGTTCTTCGGGGCGAAAACTCTCAAGGATCTTACCGCTGTTGAGATCCAGTTCGATGTAACC
CACTCGTGCACCCAACTGATCTTCAGCATCTTTTACTTTCACCAGCGTTTCTGGGTGAGCAAAAACAGGA
AGGCAAAATGCCGCAAAAAAGGGAATAAGGGCGACACGGAAATGTTGAATACTCATACTCTTCCTTTTTC
AATATTATTGAAGCATTTATCAGGGTTATTGTCTCATGAGCGGATACATATTTGAATGTATTTAGAAAAA
TAAACAAATAGGGGTTCCGCGCACATTTCCCCGAAAAGTGCCACCTG
[124 nt withheld, positions 8868-8991]
C
[91 nt withheld, positions 8993-9083]
A
[49 nt withheld, positions 9085-9133]
CCTTTGACGTTGGAGTCCACGTTCTTT
[37 nt withheld, positions 9161-9197]
ACCCTATCTCGGTCTATTCTTTTGATTTATAAGGGATTTTGCCGATTTCGGCCTATTGGTTAAAAAATGA
GCTGATTTAACAAAAATTTAACGCGAATTTTAACAAAATATTAACGCTTACAATTT
Features (pLannotate 1.2.2; 22 found; start..end, strand, type, name):
      4..158     -  CDS            lacZα (fragment): LacZα fragment of β-galactosidase; lacZ fragment
    318..697     +  enhancer       CMV enhancer: human cytomegalovirus immediate early enhancer
    699..898     +  promoter       CMV promoter: human cytomegalovirus (CMV) immediate early promoter
    931..996     +  CDS            3xFLAG: three tandem FLAG® epitope tags, followed by an enterokinase cleavage site
   1012..3768    +  CDS            AR: ANDR_HUMAN - Also known as DHTR, NR3C4. Experimental evidence at protein level: Swiss-Prot protein existence level 1. [Isoform 4]: Lacks the C-terminal ligand-binding domain and may therefore constitutively activate the transcription of a specific set of genes independently of steroid hormones. From Homo sapiens (Human).
   4082..4704    +  polyA_signal   hGH poly(A) signal: human growth hormone polyadenylation signal
   4746..5043    +  promoter       SV40 promoter: SV40 enhancer and early promoter
   5097..5888    +  CDS            neo: KKA2_KLEPN - Also known as kan, nptII. Experimental evidence at protein level: Swiss-Prot protein existence level 1. Resistance to kanamycin, neomycin, paromomycin, ribostamycin, butirosin and gentamicin B. From Klebsiella pneumoniae.
   5912..6289    +  CDS            ble: BLE_KLEPN - Experimental evidence at protein level: Swiss-Prot protein existence level 1. Binding protein with a strong affinity to the bleomycin family of antibiotics. Binds to CL990; an antimitotic-antibiotic compound. From Klebsiella pneumoniae.
   6331..6390    +  CDS            str (fragment): STR_KLEPN - Protein inferred from homology: Swiss-Prot protein existence level 3. The aminoglycoside phosphotransferases achieve inactivation of their antibiotic substrates by phosphorylation. From Klebsiella pneumoniae.
   6413..6436    -  rep_origin     CloDF13 ori (fragment): Plasmids containing the CloDF13 (CDF) origin of replication can be propagated in E. coli cells that contain additional plasmids with compatible origins.
   6437..6520    +  CDS            large T antigen (fragment): large T antigen from SV40 (simian virus 40)
   6543..6677    +  polyA_signal   SV40 poly(A) signal: SV40 polyadenylation signal
   6683..6701    -  promoter       T7 promoter: promoter for bacteriophage T7 RNA polymerase
   6739..6755    -  protein_bind   lac operator: The lac repressor binds to the lac operator to inhibit transcription in E. coli. This inhibition can be relieved by adding lactose or isopropyl-β-D-thiogalactopyranoside (IPTG). lac repressor encoded by lacI
   6763..6793    -  promoter       lac promoter: promoter for the E. coli lac operon
   6808..6829    -  protein_bind   CAP binding site: CAP binding activates transcription in the presence of cAMP. E. coli catabolite activator protein
   6842..6934    -  CDS            lacI (fragment): lac repressor; lacI; The lac repressor binds to the lac operator to inhibit transcription in E. coli. This inhibition can be relieved by adding lactose or isopropyl-β-D-thiogalactopyranoside (IPTG).
   7117..7705    -  rep_origin     ori: high-copy-number ColE1/pMB1/pBR322/pUC origin of replication
   7876..8736    -  CDS            AmpR: β-lactamase; bla; confers resistance to ampicillin, carbenicillin, and related antibiotics
   8737..8841    -  promoter       AmpR promoter: bla
   8868..9296    +  rep_origin     f1 ori (sequence partly withheld): f1 bacteriophage origin of replication; arrow indicates direction of (+) strand synthesis
