[The description below was written by a language model from this plasmid's Addgene catalogue record and pLannotate feature annotations shown in this document.]
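Description:
Flag-M4-AR-W741C-S81A is a mammalian expression plasmid built on the p3XFLAG-CMV-10 backbone that produces an N-terminally 3xFLAG-tagged human androgen receptor (AR) carrying two substitutions, Trp741Cys and Ser81Ala. In bacteria it replicates from a high-copy ColE1/pUC-type origin and is selected with ampicillin through the AmpR (β-lactamase) gene; an f1 origin is also present. For stable selection in mammalian cells, an SV40 early promoter drives a neomycin phosphotransferase gene conferring G418 resistance, followed by an SV40 polyadenylation signal. The annotation also picks up the bleomycin-resistance gene and a streptomycin-resistance fragment downstream of neo, along with small lac, T7 and other fragments that appear to be backbone remnants rather than functional parts of the design.

The expression cassette consists of the CMV immediate early enhancer and promoter, the backbone-encoded 3xFLAG epitope with its enterokinase cleavage site, the AR coding sequence (about 2.8 kb in the feature table, cloned between BamHI and NotI) and a human growth hormone polyadenylation signal. According to the record, W741C gives a receptor that binds bicalutamide, while S81A removes a Ser-Pro phosphorylation site. The associated work concerns the role of serine 81 phosphorylation in AR chromatin binding and transcriptional activation, so the construct suits comparison with phosphorylation-competent AR, with the FLAG tag allowing detection or pulldown. The depositor notes that exact residue numbering may vary slightly between human AR versions. Two XmaI sites in the backbone and an EcoRI site in the AR 3′UTR were removed by mutagenesis. The sequenced plasmid is 9,323 nt, consistent with the stated backbone and insert sizes.
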