Addgene plasmid #171248: Flag-M4-AR-W741C-S81A
Purpose: Mammalian expression of 3xFlag-tagged human androgen receptor phosphorylation mutant that binds to bicalutamide: AR-Trp741Cys-Ser81Ala (AR-W741C-S81A)
Depositing lab: Steven Balk. Depositing organization: Beth Israel Deaconess Medical Center. Publication: Androgen receptor serine 81 phosphorylation mediates chromatin binding and transcriptional activation. Chen S, Gulla S, Cai C, Balk SP. J Biol Chem. 2012 Mar 9;287(11):8571-83. doi: 10.1074/jbc.M111.325290. Epub 2012 Jan 24. PubMed 22275373.
Backbone
  Vector backbone: p3XFLAG-CMV-10
  Backbone manufacturer: Sigma-Aldrich
  Backbone size w/o insert (bp): 6400
  Vector type: Mammalian Expression
  Selectable markers: Neomycin (select with G418)
Growth in bacteria
  Bacterial resistance: Ampicillin, 100 μg/mL
  Growth temperature: 37°C
  Growth strain: DH5alpha
  Copy number: High Copy
Gene/Insert
  Gene/Insert name: 3xFlag-tagged human androgen receptor Trp741Cys-Ser81Ala mutant (alt name: Flag-AR-W741C-S81A)
  Species: H. sapiens (human)
  Insert size (bp): 3000
  Mutation: AR-Trp741Cys-Ser81Ala (AR-W741C-S81A)
  Entrez Gene: AR (a.k.a. AIS, AR8, DHTR, HUMARA, HYSP1, KD, NR3C4, SBMA, SMAX1, TFM)
  Promoter: CMV
  Tag / fusion protein: Flag (N terminal on backbone)
  Cloning method: Restriction Enzyme; 5′ cloning site BamHI (unknown if destroyed); 3′ cloning site NotI (unknown if destroyed)
  Sequencing primers: 5′ CMV_fwd_primer
Terms and licenses: Academic/Nonprofit Terms; Industry Terms: Not Available to Industry
Depositor comments: Flag-tagged human AR Ser-Pro phosphorylation mutant that binds to bicalutamide, and the exact amino position and composition may slightly vary based on human AR versions.Two XmaI sites on the vector backbone and one EcoRI site at the 3'UTR of AR cDNA were deleted by DNA mutagenesis.
How to cite: Flag-M4-AR-W741C-S81A was a gift from Steven Balk (Addgene plasmid # 171248 ; http://n2t.net/addgene:171248 ; RRID:Addgene_171248)
